>Addgene plasmid #116565 | pHAGE-PIK3CD-D697Y | addgene full sequence | sequence record 243123 | Addgene NGS Result
TGGAAGGGCTAATTCACTCCCAAAGAAGACAAGATATCCTTGATCTGTGGATCTACCACACACAAGGCTA
CTTCCCTGATTAGCAGAACTACACACCAGGGCCAGGGGTCAGATATCCACTGACCTTTGGATGGTGCTAC
AAGCTAGTACCAGTTGAGCCAGATAAGGTAGAAGAGGCCAATAAAGGAGAGAACACCAGCTTGTTACACC
CTGTGAGCCTGCATGGGATGGATGACCCGGAGAGAGAAGTGTTAGAGTGGAGGTTTGACAGCCGCCTAGC
ATTTCATCACGTGGCCCGAGAGCTGCATCCGGAGTACTTCAAGAACTGCTGATATCGAGCTTGCTACAAG
GGACTTTCCGCTGGGGACTTTCCAGGGAGGCGTGGCCTGGGCGGGACTGGGGAGTGGCGAGCCCTCAGAT
CCTGCATATAAGCAGCTGCTTTTTGCCTGTACTGGGTCTCTCTGGTTAGACCAGATCTGAGCCTGGGAGC
TCTCTGGCTAACTAGGGAACCCACTGCTTAAGCCTCAATAAAGCTTGCCTTGAGTGCTTCAAGTAGTGTG
TGCCCGTCTGTTGTGTGACTCTGGTAACTAGAGATCCCTCAGACCCTTTTAGTCAGTGTGGAAAATCTCT
AGCAGTGGCGCCCGAACAGGGACTTGAAAGCGAAAGGGAAACCAGAGGAGCTCTCTCGACGCAGGACTCG
GCTTGCTGAAGCGCGCACGGCAAGAGGCGAGGGGCGGCGACTGGTGAGTACGCCAAAAATTTTGACTAGC
GGAGGCTAGAAGGAGAGAGATGGGTGCGAGAGCGTCAGTATTAAGCGGGGGAGAATTAGATCGCGATGGG
AAAAAATTCGGTTAAGGCCAGGGGGAAAGAAAAAATATAAATTAAAACATATAGTATGGGCAAGCAGGGA
GCTAGAACGATTCGCAGTTAATCCTGGCCTGTTAGAAACATCAGAAGGCTGTAGACAAATACTGGGACAG
CTACAACCATCCCTTCAGACAGGATCAGAAGAACTTAGATCATTATATAATACAGTAGCAACCCTCTATT
GTGTGCATCAAAGGATAGAGATAAAAGACACCAAGGAAGCTTTAGACAAGATAGAGGAAGAGCAAAACAA
AAGTAAGACCACCGCACAGCAAGCGGCCGGCCGCTGATCTTCAGACCTGGAGGAGGAGATATGAGGGACA
ATTGGAGAAGTGAATTATATAAATATAAAGTAGTAAAAATTGAACCATTAGGAGTAGCACCCACCAAGGC
AAAGAGAAGAGTGGTGCAGAGAGAAAAAAGAGCAGTGGGAATAGGAGCTTTGTTCCTTGGGTTCTTGGGA
GCAGCAGGAAGCACTATGGGCGCAGCGTCAATGACGCTGACGGTACAGGCCAGACAATTATTGTCTGGTA
TAGTGCAGCAGCAGAACAATTTGCTGAGGGCTATTGAGGCGCAACAGCATCTGTTGCAACTCACAGTCTG
GGGCATCAAGCAGCTCCAGGCAAGAATCCTGGCTGTGGAAAGATACCTAAAGGATCAACAGCTCCTGGGG
ATTTGGGGTTGCTCTGGAAAACTCATTTGCACCACTGCTGTGCCTTGGAATGCTAGTTGGAGTAATAAAT
CTCTGGAACAGATTTGGAATCACACGACCTGGATGGAGTGGGACAGAGAAATTAACAATTACACAAGCTT
AATACACTCCTTAATTGAAGAATCGCAAAACCAGCAAGAAAAGAATGAACAAGAATTATTGGAATTAGAT
AAATGGGCAAGTTTGTGGAATTGGTTTAACATAACAAATTGGCTGTGGTATATAAAATTATTCATAATGA
TAGTAGGAGGCTTGGTAGGTTTAAGAATAGTTTTTGCTGTACTTTCTATAGTGAATAGAGTTAGGCAGGG
ATATTCACCATTATCGTTTCAGACCCACCTCCCAACCCCGAGGGGACCCGACAGGCCCGAAGGAATAGAA
GAAGAAGGTGGAGAGAGAGACAGAGACAGATCCATTCGATTAGTGAACGGATCTCGACGGTATCGCCGAA
TTCACAAATGGCAGTATTCATCCACAATTTTAAAAGAAAAGGGGGGATTGGGGGGTACAGTGCAGGGGAA
AGAATAGTAGACATAATAGCAACAGACATACAAACTAAAGAATTACAAAAACAAATTACAAAAATTCAAA
ATTTTCGGGTTTATTACAGGGACAGCAGAGATCCAGTTTGGACTAGTCGTGAGGCTCCGGTGCCCGTCAG
TGGGCAGAGCGCACATCGCCCACAGTCCCCGAGAAGTTGGGGGGAGGGGTCGGCAATTGAACCGGTGCCT
AGAGAAGGTGGCGCGGGGTAAACTGGGAAAGTGATGTCGTGTACTGGCTCCGCCTTTTTCCCGAGGGTGG
GGGAGAACCGTATATAAGTGCAGTAGTCGCCGTGAACGTTCTTTTTCGCAACGGGTTTGCCGCCAGAACA
CAGGTAAGTGCCGTGTGTGGTTCCCGCGGGCCTGGCCTCTTTACGGGTTATGGCCCTTGCGTGCCTTGAA
TTACTTCCACCTGGCTGCAGTACGTGATTCTTGATCCCGAGCTTCGGGTTGGAAGTGGGTGGGAGAGTTC
GAGGCCTTGCGCTTAAGGAGCCCCTTCGCCTCGTGCTTGAGTTGAGGCCTGGCCTGGGCGCTGGGGCCGC
CGCGTGCGAATCTGGTGGCACCTTCGCGCCTGTCTCGCTGCTTTCGATAAGTCTCTAGCCATTTAAAATT
TTTGATGACCTGCTGCGACGCTTTTTTTCTGGCAAGATAGTCTTGTAAATGCGGGCCAAGATCTGCACAC
TGGTATTTCGGTTTTTGGGGCCGCGGGCGGCGACGGGGCCCGTGCGTCCCAGCGCACATGTTCGGCGAGG
CGGGGCCTGCGAGCGCGGCCACCGAGAATCGGACGGGGGTAGTCTCAAGCTGGCCGGCCTGCTCTGGTGC
CTGGCCTCGCGCCGCCGTGTATCGCCCCGCCCTGGGCGGCAAGGCTGGCCCGGTCGGCACCAGTTGCGTG
AGCGGAAAGATGGCCGCTTCCCGGCCCTGCTGCAGGGAGCTCAAAATGGAGGACGCGGCGCTCGGGAGAG
CGGGCGGGTGAGTCACCCACACAAAGGAAAAGGGCCTTTCCGTCCTCAGCCGTCGCTTCATGTGACTCCA
CGGAGTACCGGGCGCCGTCCAGGCACCTCGATTAGTTCTCGAGCTTTTGGAGTACGTCGTCTTTAGGTTG
GGGGGAGGGGTTTTATGCGATGGAGTTTCCCCACACTGAGTGGGTGGAGACTGAAGTTAGGCCAGCTTGG
CACTTGATGTAATTCTCCTTGGAATTTGCCCTTTTTGAGTTTGGATCTTGGTTCATTCTCAAGCCTCAGA
CAGTGGTTCAAAGTTTTTTTCTTCCATTTCAGGTGTCGTGAAGCGGCCCTGCAGATATCAACAAGTTTGT
ACAAAAAAGTTGGCACCATGCCCCCTGGGGTGGACTGCCCCATGGAATTCTGGACCAAGGAGGAGAATCA
GAGCGTTGTGGTTGACTTCCTGCTGCCCACAGGGGTCTACCTGAACTTCCCTGTGTCCCGCAATGCCAAC
CTCAGCACCATCAAGCAGCTGCTGTGGCACCGCGCCCAGTATGAGCCGCTCTTCCACATGCTCAGTGGCC
CCGAGGCCTATGTGTTCACCTGCATCAACCAGACAGCGGAGCAGCAAGAGCTGGAGGACGAGCAACGGCG
TCTGTGTGACGTGCAGCCCTTCCTGCCCGTCCTGCGCCTGGTGGCCCGTGAGGGCGACCGCGTGAAGAAG
CTCATCAACTCACAGATCAGCCTCCTCATCGGCAAAGGCCTCCACGAGTTTGACTCCTTGTGCGACCCAG
AAGTGAACGACTTTCGCGCCAAGATGTGCCAATTCTGCGAGGAGGCGGCCGCCCGCCGGCAGCAGCTGGG
CTGGGAGGCCTGGCTGCAGTACAGTTTCCCCCTGCAGCTGGAGCCCTCGGCTCAAACCTGGGGGCCTGGT
ACCCTGCGGCTCCCGAACCGGGCCCTTCTGGTCAACGTTAAGTTTGAGGGCAGCGAGGAGAGCTTCACCT
TCCAGGTGTCCACCAAGGACGTGCCGCTGGCGCTGATGGCCTGTGCCCTGCGGAAGAAGGCCACAGTGTT
CCGGCAGCCGCTGGTGGAGCAGCCGGAAGACTACACGCTGCAGGTGAACGGCAGGCATGAGTACCTGTAT
GGCAGCTACCCGCTCTGCCAGTTCCAGTACATCTGCAGCTGCCTGCACAGTGGGTTGACCCCTCACCTGA
CCATGGTCCATTCCTCCTCCATCCTCGCCATGCGGGATGAGCAGAGCAACCCTGCCCCCCAGGTCCAGAA
ACCGCGTGCCAAACCACCTCCCATTCCTGCGAAGAAGCCTTCCTCTGTGTCCCTGTGGTCCCTGGAGCAG
CCGTTCCGCATCGAGCTCATCCAGGGCAGCAAAGTGAACGCCGACGAGCGGATGAAGCTGGTGGTGCAGG
CCGGGCTTTTCCACGGCAACGAGATGCTGTGCAAGACGGTGTCCAGCTCGGAGGTGAGCGTGTGCTCGGA
GCCCGTGTGGAAGCAGCGGCTGGAGTTCGACATCAACATCTGCGACCTGCCCCGCATGGCCCGTCTCTGC
TTTGCGCTGTACGCCGTGATCGAGAAAGCCAAGAAGGCTCGCTCCACCAAGAAGAAGTCCAAGAAGGCGG
ACTGCCCCATTGCCTGGGCCAACCTCATGCTGTTTGACTACAAGGACCAGCTTAAGACCGGGGAACGCTG
CCTCTACATGTGGCCCTCCGTCCCAGATGAGAAGGGCGAGCTGCTGAACCCCACGGGCACTGTGCGCAGT
AACCCCAACACGGATAGCGCCGCTGCCCTGCTCATCTGCCTGCCCGAGGTGGCCCCGCACCCCGTGTACT
ACCCCGCCCTGGAGAAGATCTTGGAGCTGGGGCGACACAGCGAGTGTGTGCATGTCACCGAGGAGGAGCA
GCTGCAGCTGCGGGAAATCCTGGAGCGGCGGGGGTCTGGGGAGCTGTATGAGCACGAGAAGGACCTGGTG
TGGAAGCTGCGGCATGAAGTCCAGGAGCACTTCCCGGAGGCGCTAGCCCGGCTGCTGCTGGTCACCAAGT
GGAACAAGCATGAGGATGTGGCCCAGATGCTCTACCTGCTGTGCTCCTGGCCGGAGCTGCCCGTCCTGAG
CGCCCTGGAGCTGCTAGACTTCAGCTTCCCCGATTGCCACGTAGGCTCCTTCGCCATCAAGTCGCTGCGG
AAACTGACGGACGATGAGCTGTTCCAGTACCTGCTGCAGCTGGTGCAGGTGCTCAAGTACGAGTCCTACC
TGGACTGCGAGCTGACCAAATTCCTGCTGGACCGGGCCCTGGCCAACCGCAAGATCGGCCACTTCCTTTT
CTGGCACCTCCGCTCCGAGATGCACGTGCCGTCGGTGGCCCTGCGCTTCGGCCTCATCCTGGAGGCCTAC
TGCAGGGGCAGCACCCACCACATGAAGGTGCTGATGAAGCAGGGGGAAGCACTGAGCAAACTGAAGGCCC
TGAATTACTTCGTCAAGCTTCTCAGAAGACCCCCAAGCCCCAGACCAAGGAGCTGATGCACTTGTGCATG
CGGCAGGAGGCCTACCTAGAGGCCCTCTCCCACCTGCAGTCCCCACTCGACCCCAGCACCCTGCTGGCTG
AAGTCTGCGTGGAGCAGTGCACCTTCATGGACTCCAAGATGAAGCCCCTGTGGATCATGTACAGCAACGA
GGAGGCAGGCAGCGGCGGCAGCGTGGGCATCATCTTTAAGAACGGGGATGACCTCCGGCAGGACATGCTG
ACCCTGCAGATGATCCAGCTCATGGACGTCCTGTGGAAGCAGGAGGGGCTGGACCTGAGGATGACCCCCT
ATGGCTGCCTCCCCACCGGGGACCGCACAGGCCTCATTGAGGTGGTACTCCGTTCAGACACCATCGCCAA
CATCCAACTCAACAAGAGCAACATGGCAGCCACAGCCGCCTTCAACAAGGATGCCCTGCTCAACTGGCTG
AAGTCCAAGAACCCGGGGGAGGCCCTGGATCGAGCCATTGAGGAGTTCACCCTCTCCTGTGCTGGCTATT
GTGTGGCCACATATGTGCTGGGCATTGGCGATCGGCACAGCGACAACATCATGATCCGAGAGAGTGGGCA
GCTGTTCCACATTGATTTTGGCCACTTTCTGGGGAATTTCAAGACCAAGTTTGGAATCAACCGCGAGCGT
GTCCCATTCATCCTCACCTACGACTTTGTCCATGTGATTCAGCAGGGGAAGACTAATAATAGTGAGAAAT
TTGAACGGTTCCGGGGCTACTGTGAAAGGGCCTACACCATCCTGCGGCGCCACGGGCTTCTCTTCCTCCA
CCTCTTTGCCCTGATGCGGGCGGCAGGCCTGCCTGAGCTCAGCTGCTCCAAAGACATCCAGTATCTCAAG
GACTCCCTGGCACTGGGGAAAACAGAGGAGGAGGCACTGAAGCACTTCCGAGTGAAGTTTAACGAAGCCC
TCCGTGAGAGCTGGAAAACCAAAGTGAACTGGCTGGCCCACAACGTGTCCAAAGACAACAGGCAGTTGCC
AACTTTCTTGTACAAAGTGGTGATATCCAATTAACTCCCTATAGTGAGTCGTATTACCACCCAACTTTTC
TATACAAAGTGGTTGATATCCAGCACAGTGGCGGCCGCTCGAGTCTAGAGGGCCCGCGGTTCGAAGGTAA
GCCTATCCCTAACCCTCTCCTCGGTCTCGATTCTACGCGTACCGGTTAGTAATGAGATCCCTCCCCCCCC
CCTAACGTTACTGGCCGAAGCCGCTTGGAATAAGGCCGGTGTGCGTTTGTCTATATGTTATTTTCCACCA
TATTGCCGTCTTTTGGCAATGTGAGGGCCCGGAAACCTGGCCCTGTCTTCTTGACGAGCATTCCTAGGGG
TCTTTCCCCTCTCGCCAAAGGAATGCAAGGTCTGTTGAATGTCGTGAAGGAAGCAGTTCCTCTGGAAGCT
TCTTGAAGACAAACAACGTCTGTAGCGACCCTTTGCAGGCAGCGGAACCCCCCACCTGGCGACAGGTGCC
TCTGCGGCCAAAAGCCACGTGTATAAGATACACCTGCAAAGGCGGCACAACCCCAGTGCCACGTTGTGAG
TTGGATAGTTGTGGAAAGAGTCAAATGGCTCTCCTCAAGCGTATTCAACAAGGGGCTGAAGGATGCCCAG
AAGGTACCCCATTGTATGGGATCTGATCTGGGGCCTCGGTGCACATGCTTTACATGTGTTTAGTCGAGGT
TAAAAAAACGTCTAGGCCCCCCGAACCACGGGGACGTGGTTTTCCTTTGAAAAACACGATGATAATATGG
CCACACATATGACCGAGTACAAGCCCACGGTGCGCCTCGCCACCCGCGACGACGTCCCCAGGGCCGTACG
CACCCTCGCCGCCGCGTTCGCCGACTACCCCGCCACGCGCCACACCGTCGATCCGGACCGCCACATCGAG
CGGGTCACCGAGCTGCAAGAACTCTTCCTCACGCGCGTCGGGCTCGACATCGGCAAGGTGTGGGTCGCGG
ACGACGGCGCCGCGGTGGCGGTCTGGACCACGCCGGAGAGCGTCGAAGCGGGGGCGGTGTTCGCCGAGAT
CGGCCCGCGCATGGCCGAGTTGAGCGGTTCCCGGCTGGCCGCGCAGCAACAGATGGAAGGCCTCCTGGCG
CCGCACCGGCCCAAGGAGCCCGCGTGGTTCCTGGCCACCGTCGGCGTCTCGCCCGACCACCAGGGCAAGG
GTCTGGGCAGCGCCGTCGTGCTCCCCGGAGTGGAGGCGGCCGAGCGCGCCGGGGTGCCCGCCTTCCTGGA
GACCTCCGCGCCCCGCAACCTCCCCTTCTACGAGCGGCTCGGCTTCACCGTCACCGCCGACGTCGAGGTG
CCCGAAGGACCGCGCACCTGGTGCATGACCCGCAAGCCCGGTGCCTAAATCGATAGATCCTAATCAACCT
CTGGATTACAAAATTTGTGAAAGATTGACTGGTATTCTTAACTATGTTGCTCCTTTTACGCTATGTGGAT
ACGCTGCTTTAATGCCTTTGTATCATGCTATTGCTTCCCGTATGGCTTTCATTTTCTCCTCCTTGTATAA
ATCCTGGTTGCTGTCTCTTTATGAGGAGTTGTGGCCCGTTGTCAGGCAACGTGGCGTGGTGTGCACTGTG
TTTGCTGACGCAACCCCCACTGGTTGGGGCATTGCCACCACCTGTCAGCTCCTTTCCGGGACTTTCGCTT
TCCCCCTCCCTATTGCCACGGCGGAACTCATCGCCGCCTGCCTTGCCCGCTGCTGGACAGGGGCTCGGCT
GTTGGGCACTGACAATTCCGTGGTGTTGTCGGGGAAATCATCGTCCTTTCCTTGGCTGCTCGCCTGTGTT
GCCACCTGGATTCTGCGCGGGACGTCCTTCTGCTACGTCCCTTCGGCCCTCAATCCAGCGGACCTTCCTT
CCCGCGGCCTGCTGCCGGCTCTGCGGCCTCTTCCGCGTCTTCGCCTTCGCCCTCAGACGAGTCGGATCTC
CCTTTGGGCCGCCTCCCCGCCTGAGATCCTTTAAGACCAATGACTTACAAGGCAGCTGTAGATCTTAGCC
ACTTTTTAAAAGAAAAGGGGGGACTGGAAGGGCTAATTCACTCCCAACGAAGACAAGATCTGCTTTTTGC
TTGTACTGGGTCTCTCTGGTTAGACCAGATCTGAGCCTGGGAGCTCTCTGGCTAACTAGGGAACCCACTG
CTTAAGCCTCAATAAAGCTTGCCTTGAGTGCTTCAAGTAGTGTGTGCCCGTCTGTTGTGTGACTCTGGTA
ACTAGAGATCCCTCAGACCCTTTTAGTCAGTGTGGAAAATCTCTAGCAGTAGTAGTTCATGTCATCTTAT
TATTCAGTATTTATAACTTGCAAAGAAATGAATATCAGAGAGTGAGAGGCCCGGGTTAATTAAGGAAAGG
GCTAGATCATTCTTGAAGACGAAAGGGCCTCGTGATACGCCTATTTTTATAGGTTAATGTCATGATAATA
ATGGTTTCTTAGACGTCAGGTGGCACTTTTCGGGGAAATGTGCGCGGAACCCCTATTTGTTTATTTTTCT
AAATACATTCAAATATGTATCCGCTCATGAGACAATAACCCTGATAAATGCTTCAATAATATTGAAAAAG
GAAGAGTATGAGTATTCAACATTTCCGTGTCGCCCTTATTCCCTTTTTTGCGGCATTTTGCCTTCCTGTT
TTTGCTCACCCAGAAACGCTGGTGAAAGTAAAAGATGCTGAAGATCAGTTGGGTGCACGAGTGGGTTACA
TCGAACTGGATCTCAACAGCGGTAAGATCCTTGAGAGTTTTCGCCCCGAAGAACGTTTTCCAATGATGAG
CACTTTTAAAGTTCTGCTATGTGGCGCGGTATTATCCCGTGTTGACGCCGGGCAAGAGCAACTCGGTCGC
CGCATACACTATTCTCAGAATGACTTGGTTGAGTACTCACCAGTCACAGAAAAGCATCTTACGGATGGCA
TGACAGTAAGAGAATTATGCAGTGCTGCCATAACCATGAGTGATAACACTGCGGCCAACTTACTTCTGAC
AACGATCGGAGGACCGAAGGAGCTAACCGCTTTTTTGCACAACATGGGGGATCATGTAACTCGCCTTGAT
CGTTGGGAACCGGAGCTGAATGAAGCCATACCAAACGACGAGCGTGACACCACGATGCCTGTAGCAATGG
CAACAACGTTGCGCAAACTATTAACTGGCGAACTACTTACTCTAGCTTCCCGGCAACAATTAATAGACTG
GATGGAGGCGGATAAAGTTGCAGGACCACTTCTGCGCTCGGCCCTTCCGGCTGGCTGGTTTATTGCTGAT
AAATCTGGAGCCGGTGAGCGTGGGTCTCGCGGTATCATTGCAGCACTGGGGCCAGATGGTAAGCCCTCCC
GTATCGTAGTTATCTACACGACGGGGAGTCAGGCAACTATGGATGAACGAAATAGACAGATCGCTGAGAT
AGGTGCCTCACTGATTAAGCATTGGTAACTGTCAGACCAAGTTTACTCATATATACTTTAGATTGATTTA
AAACTTCATTTTTAATTTAAAAGGATCTAGGTGAAGATCCTTTTTGATAATCTCATGACCAAAATCCCTT
AACGTGAGTTTTCGTTCCACTGAGCGTCAGACCCCGTAGAAAAGATCAAAGGATCTTCTTGAGATCCTTT
TTTTCTGCGCGTAATCTGCTGCTTGCAAACAAAAAAACCACCGCTACCAGCGGTGGTTTGTTTGCCGGAT
CAAGAGCTACCAACTCTTTTTCCGAAGGTAACTGGCTTCAGCAGAGCGCAGATACCAAATACTGTTCTTC
TAGTGTAGCCGTAGTTAGGCCACCACTTCAAGAACTCTGTAGCACCGCCTACATACCTCGCTCTGCTAAT
CCTGTTACCAGTGGCTGCTGCCAGTGGCGATAAGTCGTGTCTTACCGGGTTGGACTCAAGACGATAGTTA
CCGGATAAGGCGCAGCGGTCGGGCTGAACGGGGGGTTCGTGCACACAGCCCAGCTTGGAGCGAACGACCT
ACACCGAACTGAGATACCTACAGCGTGAGCTATGAGAAAGCGCCACGCTTCCCGAAGGGAGAAAGGCGGA
CAGGTATCCGGTAAGCGGCAGGGTCGGAACAGGAGAGCGCACGAGGGAGCTTCCAGGGGGAAACGCCTGG
TATCTTTATAGTCCTGTCGGGTTTCGCCACCTCTGACTTGAGCGTCGATTTTTGTGATGCTCGTCAGGGG
GGCGGAGCCTATGGAAAAACGCCAGCAACGCGGCCTTTTTACGGTTCCTGGCCTTTTGCTGGCCTTTTGC
TCACATGTTCTTTCCTGCGTTATCCCCTGATTCTGTGGATAACCGTATTACCGCCTTTGAGTGAGCTGAT
ACCGCTCGCCGCAGCCGAACGACCGAGCGCAGCGAGTCAGTGAGCGAGGAAGCGGAAGAGCGCCCAATAC
GCAAACCGCCTCTCCCCGCGCGTTGGCCGATTCATTAATGCAGCAAGCTCATGGCTGACTAATTTTTTTT
ATTTATGCAGAGGCCGAGGCCGCCTCGGCCTCTGAGCTATTCCAGAAGTAGTGAGGAGGCTTTTTTGGAG
GCCTAGGCTTTTGCAAAAAGCTCCCCGTGGCACGACAGGTTTCCCGACTGGAAAGCGGGCAGTGAGCGCA
ACGCAATTAATGTGAGTTAGCTCACTCATTAGGCACCCCAGGCTTTACACTTTATGCTTCCGGCTCGTAT
GTTGTGTGGAATTGTGAGCGGATAACAATTTCACACAGGAAACAGCTATGACATGATTACGAATTTCACA
AATAAAGCATTTTTTTCACTGCATTCTAGTTGTGGTTTGTCCAAACTCATCAATGTATCTTATCATGTCT
GGATCAACTGGATAACTCAAGCTAACCAAAATCATCCCAAACTTCCCACCCCATACCCTATTACCACTGC
CAATTACCTGTGGTTTCATTTACTCTAAACCTGTGATTCCTCTGAATTATTTTCATTTTAAAGAAATTGT
ATTTGTTAAATATGTACTACAAACTTAGTAGT
Features (pLannotate 1.2.2; 30 found; start..end, strand, type, name):
    377..634     +  LTR            5' LTR (truncated): truncated 5' long terminal repeat (LTR) from HIV-1
    681..806     +  misc_feature   HIV-1 Ψ: packaging signal of human immunodeficiency virus type 1
    790..1128    +  CDS            HIV-1 gag (fragment): gag protein from human immunodeficiency virus 1; gag
   1303..1536    +  misc_feature   RRE: The Rev response element (RRE) of HIV-1 allows for Rev-dependent mRNA export from the nucleus to the cytoplasm.
   1913..2013    +  CDS            Rev (fragment): human immunodeficiency virus 1 (HIV-1) Rev protein; rev; enhances nuclear export of unspliced and incompletely spliced viral mRNAs
   2058..2175    +  misc_feature   cPPT/CTS: central polypurine tract and central termination sequence of HIV-1
   2223..3401    +  promoter       EF-1α promoter: strong constitutive promoter for human elongation factor EF-1α
   3422..3439    +  protein_bind   attB1 (fragment): mutant version of attB; core recombination site for the Gateway® BP reaction BP Clonase™
   3448..5583    +  CDS            PIK3CD (fragment): PK3CD_HUMAN - Experimental evidence at protein level: Swiss-Prot protein existence level 1. Phosphoinositide-3-kinase (PI3K) phosphorylates phosphatidylinositol (PI) and its phosphorylated derivatives at position 3 of the inositol ring to produce 3-phosphoinositides (PubMed:9235916). Uses ATP and PtdIns(4,5)P2 (phosphatidylinositol 4,5- bisphosphate) to generate phosphatidylinositol 3,4,5-trisphosphate (PIP3) (PubMed:15135396). PIP3 plays a key role by recruiting PH domain-containing proteins to the membrane, including AKT1 and PDPK1, activating signaling cascades involved in cell growth, surv
   5547..6575    +  CDS            PIK3CD (fragment): PK3CD_HUMAN - Experimental evidence at protein level: Swiss-Prot protein existence level 1. Phosphoinositide-3-kinase (PI3K) phosphorylates phosphatidylinositol (PI) and its phosphorylated derivatives at position 3 of the inositol ring to produce 3-phosphoinositides (PubMed:9235916). Uses ATP and PtdIns(4,5)P2 (phosphatidylinositol 4,5- bisphosphate) to generate phosphatidylinositol 3,4,5-trisphosphate (PIP3) (PubMed:15135396). PIP3 plays a key role by recruiting PH domain-containing proteins to the membrane, including AKT1 and PDPK1, activating signaling cascades involved in cell growth, surv
   6583..6600    -  protein_bind   attB2 (fragment): mutant version of attB; core recombination site for the Gateway® BP reaction BP Clonase™
   6618..6636    -  promoter       T7 promoter: promoter for bacteriophage T7 RNA polymerase
   6642..6660    -  protein_bind   attB4 (fragment): mutant version of attB; core recombination site for the Gateway® BP reaction BP Clonase™
   6716..6757    +  CDS            V5 tag: epitope tag from simian virus 5
   6883..7345    +  misc_feature   IRES: internal ribosome entry site (IRES) of the encephalomyocarditis virus (EMCV)
   7359..7956    +  CDS            PuroR (fragment): puromycin N-acetyltransferase; pac from Streptomyces; confers resistance to puromycin
   7972..8560    +  misc_feature   WPRE: woodchuck hepatitis virus posttranscriptional regulatory element
   8568..8633    +  CDS            nef (fragment): NEF_HV1Z2 - Experimental evidence at protein level: Swiss-Prot protein existence level 1. Extracellular Nef protein targets CD4(+) T-lymphocytes for apoptosis by interacting with CXCR4 surface receptors. From Human immunodeficiency virus type 1 group M subtype D (isolate Z2/CDC-Z34) (HIV-1).
   8635..8868    +  LTR            3' LTR (ΔU3): self-inactivating 3' long terminal repeat (LTR) from HIV-1
   9073..9177    +  promoter       AmpR promoter: bla
   9178..10038   +  CDS            AmpR: β-lactamase; bla; confers resistance to ampicillin, carbenicillin, and related antibiotics
  10209..10797   +  rep_origin     ori: high-copy-number ColE1/pMB1/pBR322/pUC origin of replication
  10980..11034   +  CDS            lacI (fragment): lac repressor; lacI; The lac repressor binds to the lac operator to inhibit transcription in E. coli. This inhibition can be relieved by adding lactose or isopropyl-β-D-thiogalactopyranoside (IPTG).
  11040..11133   +  rep_origin     SV40 ori (fragment): SV40 origin of replication
  11158..11195   +  CDS            lacI (fragment): lac repressor; lacI; The lac repressor binds to the lac operator to inhibit transcription in E. coli. This inhibition can be relieved by adding lactose or isopropyl-β-D-thiogalactopyranoside (IPTG).
  11208..11229   +  protein_bind   CAP binding site: CAP binding activates transcription in the presence of cAMP. E. coli catabolite activator protein
  11244..11274   +  promoter       lac promoter: promoter for the E. coli lac operon
  11278..11300   +  protein_bind   lac operator (fragment): The lac repressor binds to the lac operator to inhibit transcription in E. coli. This inhibition can be relieved by adding lactose or isopropyl-β-D-thiogalactopyranoside (IPTG). lac repressor encoded by lacI
  11332..11415   +  polyA_signal   SV40 poly(A) signal (fragment): SV40 polyadenylation signal
  11582..329     +  CDS            nef (fragment) (across the origin): NEF_HV1BR - Experimental evidence at protein level: Swiss-Prot protein existence level 1. Extracellular Nef protein targets CD4(+) T-lymphocytes for apoptosis by interacting with CXCR4 surface receptors (PubMed:14990729). From Human immunodeficiency virus type 1 group M subtype B (isolate BRU/LAI) (HIV-1).
