[The description below was written by a language model from this plasmid's Addgene catalogue record and pLannotate feature annotations shown in this document.]
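Description:
pHAGE-PIK3CD-D697Y is an 11.6 kb HIV-1-derived lentiviral expression plasmid built on the pHAGE backbone. It carries the human PIK3CD open reading frame, which encodes the p110δ catalytic subunit of phosphoinositide 3-kinase, with the D697Y substitution. In bacteria it is maintained through a high-copy ColE1/pUC-type origin and selected with ampicillin via the β-lactamase gene. The backbone also retains short remnants of lac regulatory sequences, an SV40 origin fragment and an SV40 poly(A) fragment.

The transfer cassette lies between a truncated 5' LTR and a self-inactivating ΔU3 3' LTR. It contains the Ψ packaging signal with a short gag fragment, the Rev response element for Rev-dependent nuclear export of the genomic RNA, and the cPPT/CTS element, which aids nuclear import of the reverse-transcribed genome. Expression is driven by the constitutive human EF-1α promoter. The PIK3CD coding sequence was introduced by Gateway recombination and sits between attB1 and attB2 remnants. The annotation splits it into two overlapping fragments, with the junction near the position of the mutated codon. A V5 epitope tag is annotated downstream of attB2, but the record does not state whether it is translated in frame with the insert. An EMCV IRES then directs translation of puromycin N-acetyltransferase from the same transcript, so transduced mammalian cells can be selected with puromycin. A WPRE before the 3' LTR enhances transcript stability and expression.

The stated purpose is lentiviral expression of the PIK3CD D697Y variant. The associated publication title indicates it belongs to a systematic effort to functionally annotate somatic mutations found in cancer.
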