Addgene plasmid #116565: pHAGE-PIK3CD-D697Y
Purpose: Lentiviral expression of PIK3CD D697Y
Depositing lab: Gordon Mills & Kenneth Scott. Publication: Systematic Functional Annotation of Somatic Mutations in Cancer. Ng PK, Li J, Jeong KJ, Shao S, Chen H, Tsang YH, Sengupta S, Wang Z, Bhavana VH, Tran R, Soewito S, Minussi DC, Moreno D, Kong K, Dogruluk T, Lu H, Gao J, Tokheim C, Zhou DC, Johnson AM, Zeng J, Ip CKM, Ju Z, Wester M, Yu S, Li Y, Vellano CP, Schultz N, Karchin R, Ding L, Lu Y, Cheung LWT, Chen K, Shaw KR, Meric-Bernstam F, Scott KL, Yi S, Sahni N, Liang H, Mills GB. Cancer Cell. 2018 Mar 12;33(3):450-462.e10. doi: 10.1016/j.ccell.2018.01.021. PubMed 29533785.
Backbone
  Vector backbone: pHAGE
  Vector type: Lentiviral
Growth in bacteria
  Bacterial resistance: Ampicillin, 100 μg/mL
  Growth temperature: 37°C
  Growth strain: Stbl3
  Copy number: High Copy
Gene/Insert
  Gene/Insert name: PIK3CD
  Species: H. sapiens (human)
  Mutation: D697Y
  Entrez Gene: PIK3CD (a.k.a. APDS, IMD14, IMD14A, IMD14B, P110DELTA, PI3K, ROCHIS, p110D)
  Cloning method: Gateway Cloning
Terms and licenses: Academic/Nonprofit Terms; Industry Terms: Not Available to Industry
How to cite: pHAGE-PIK3CD-D697Y was a gift from Gordon Mills & Kenneth Scott (Addgene plasmid # 116565)
