>Addgene plasmid #116565 | pHAGE-PIK3CD-D697Y | depositor partial sequence | sequence record 219440 | insert
ATGCCCCCTGGGGTGGACTGCCCCATGGAATTCTGGACCAAGGAGGAGAATCAGAGCGTTGTGGTTGACT
TCCTGCTGCCCACAGGGGTCTACCTGAACTTCCCTGTGTCCCGCAATGCCAACCTCAGCACCATCAAGCA
GCTGCTGTGGCACCGCGCCCAGTATGAGCCGCTCTTCCACATGCTCAGTGGCCCCGAGGCCTATGTGTTC
ACCTGCATCAACCAGACAGCGGAGCAGCAAGAGCTGGAGGACGAGCAACGGCGTCTGTGTGACGTGCAGC
CCTTCCTGCCCGTCCTGCGCCTGGTGGCCCGTGAGGGCGACCGCGTGAAGAAGCTCATCAACTCACAGAT
CAGCCTCCTCATCGGCAAAGGCCTCCACGAGTTTGACTCCTTGTGCGACCCAGAAGTGAACGACTTTCGC
GCCAAGATGTGCCAATTCTGCGAGGAGGCGGCCGCCCGCCGGCAGCAGCTGGGCTGGGAGGCCTGGCTGC
AGTACAGTTTCCCCCTGCAGCTGGAGCCCTCGGCTCAAACCTGGGGGCCTGGTACCCTGCGGCTCCCGAA
CCGGGCCCTTCTGGTCAACGTTAAGTTTGAGGGCAGCGAGGAGAGCTTCACCTTCCAGGTGTCCACCAAG
GACGTGCCGCTGGCGCTGATGGCCTGTGCCCTGCGGAAGAAGGCCACAGTGTTCCGGCAGCCGCTGGTGG
AGCAGCCGGAAGACTACACGCTGCAGGTGAACGGCAGGCATGAGTACCTGTATGGCAGCTACCCGCTCTG
CCAGTTCCAGTACATCTGCAGCTGCCTGCACAGTGGGTTGACCCCTCACCTGACCATGGTCCATTCCTCC
TCCATCCTCGCCATGCGGGATGAGCAGAGCAACCCTGCCCCCCAGGTCCAGAAACCGCGTGCCAAACCAC
CTCCCATTCCTGCGAAGAAGCCTTCCTCTGTGTCCCTGTGGTCCCTGGAGCAGCCGTTCCGCATCGAGCT
CATCCAGGGCAGCAAAGTGAACGCCGACGAGCGGATGAAGCTGGTGGTGCAGGCCGGGCTTTTCCACGGC
AACGAGATGCTGTGCAAGACGGTGTCCAGCTCGGAGGTGAGCGTGTGCTCGGAGCCCGTGTGGAAGCAGC
GGCTGGAGTTCGACATCAACATCTGCGACCTGCCCCGCATGGCCCGTCTCTGCTTTGCGCTGTACGCCGT
GATCGAGAAAGCCAAGAAGGCTCGCTCCACCAAGAAGAAGTCCAAGAAGGCGGACTGCCCCATTGCCTGG
GCCAACCTCATGCTGTTTGACTACAAGGACCAGCTTAAGACCGGGGAACGCTGCCTCTACATGTGGCCCT
CCGTCCCAGATGAGAAGGGCGAGCTGCTGAACCCCACGGGCACTGTGCGCAGTAACCCCAACACGGATAG
CGCCGCTGCCCTGCTCATCTGCCTGCCCGAGGTGGCCCCGCACCCCGTGTACTACCCCGCCCTGGAGAAG
ATCTTGGAGCTGGGGCGACACAGCGAGTGTGTGCATGTCACCGAGGAGGAGCAGCTGCAGCTGCGGGAAA
TCCTGGAGCGGCGGGGGTCTGGGGAGCTGTATGAGCACGAGAAGGACCTGGTGTGGAAGCTGCGGCATGA
AGTCCAGGAGCACTTCCCGGAGGCGCTAGCCCGGCTGCTGCTGGTCACCAAGTGGAACAAGCATGAGGAT
GTGGCCCAGATGCTCTACCTGCTGTGCTCCTGGCCGGAGCTGCCCGTCCTGAGCGCCCTGGAGCTGCTAG
ACTTCAGCTTCCCCGATTGCCACGTAGGCTCCTTCGCCATCAAGTCGCTGCGGAAACTGACGGACGATGA
GCTGTTCCAGTACCTGCTGCAGCTGGTGCAGGTGCTCAAGTACGAGTCCTACCTGGACTGCGAGCTGACC
AAATTCCTGCTGGACCGGGCCCTGGCCAACCGCAAGATCGGCCACTTCCTTTTCTGGCACCTCCGCTCCG
AGATGCACGTGCCGTCGGTGGCCCTGCGCTTCGGCCTCATCCTGGAGGCCTACTGCAGGGGCAGCACCCA
CCACATGAAGGTGCTGATGAAGCAGGGGGAAGCACTGAGCAAACTGAAGGCCCTGAATTACTTCGTCAAG
CTGAGCTCTCAGAAGACCCCCAAGCCCCAGACCAAGGAGCTGATGCACTTGTGCATGCGGCAGGAGGCCT
ACCTAGAGGCCCTCTCCCACCTGCAGTCCCCACTCGACCCCAGCACCCTGCTGGCTGAAGTCTGCGTGGA
GCAGTGCACCTTCATGGACTCCAAGATGAAGCCCCTGTGGATCATGTACAGCAACGAGGAGGCAGGCAGC
GGCGGCAGCGTGGGCATCATCTTTAAGAACGGGGATGACCTCCGGCAGGACATGCTGACCCTGCAGATGA
TCCAGCTCATGGACGTCCTGTGGAAGCAGGAGGGGCTGGACCTGAGGATGACCCCCTATGGCTGCCTCCC
CACCGGGGACCGCACAGGCCTCATTGAGGTGGTACTCCGTTCAGACACCATCGCCAACATCCAACTCAAC
AAGAGCAACATGGCAGCCACAGCCGCCTTCAACAAGGATGCCCTGCTCAACTGGCTGAAGTCCAAGAACC
CGGGGGAGGCCCTGGATCGAGCCATTGAGGAGTTCACCCTCTCCTGTGCTGGCTATTGTGTGGCCACATA
TGTGCTGGGCATTGGCGATCGGCACAGCGACAACATCATGATCCGAGAGAGTGGGCAGCTGTTCCACATT
GATTTTGGCCACTTTCTGGGGAATTTCAAGACCAAGTTTGGAATCAACCGCGAGCGTGTCCCATTCATCC
TCACCTACGACTTTGTCCATGTGATTCAGCAGGGGAAGACTAATAATAGTGAGAAATTTGAACGGTTCCG
GGGCTACTGTGAAAGGGCCTACACCATCCTGCGGCGCCACGGGCTTCTCTTCCTCCACCTCTTTGCCCTG
ATGCGGGCGGCAGGCCTGCCTGAGCTCAGCTGCTCCAAAGACATCCAGTATCTCAAGGACTCCCTGGCAC
TGGGGAAAACAGAGGAGGAGGCACTGAAGCACTTCCGAGTGAAGTTTAACGAAGCCCTCCGTGAGAGCTG
GAAAACCAAAGTGAACTGGCTGGCCCACAACGTGTCCAAAGACAACAGGCAG
